Addgene plasmid #157905: pLG027 (qatABCD)
Purpose: Expresses the qatABCD defense system
Depositing lab: Feng Zhang. Depositing organization: Broad Institute. Publication: Diverse enzymatic activities mediate antiviral immunity in prokaryotes. Gao L, Altae-Tran H, Bohning F, Makarova KS, Segel M, Schmid-Burgk JL, Koob J, Wolf YI, Koonin EV, Zhang F. Science. 2020 Aug 28;369(6507):1077-1084. doi: 10.1126/science.aba0372. PubMed 32855333.
Backbone
  Vector backbone: pACYC184
  Vector type: Bacterial Expression
Growth in bacteria
  Bacterial resistance: Chloramphenicol, 25 μg/mL
  Growth temperature: 37°C
  Growth strain: NEB Stable
  Copy number: Low Copy
Gene/Insert
  Gene/Insert name: qatABCD (ATPase + unknown protein + QueC homolog + TatD DNase)
  Species: Escherichia coli NCTC9009
  Insert size (bp): 5408
Terms and licenses: Academic/Nonprofit Terms; Industry Terms: Not Available to Industry
How to cite: pLG027 (qatABCD) was a gift from Feng Zhang (Addgene plasmid # 157905 ; http://n2t.net/addgene:157905 ; RRID:Addgene_157905)
