[The description below was written by a language model from this plasmid's Addgene catalogue record and pLannotate feature annotations shown in this document.]
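Description:
pLG027 (qatABCD) is a low-copy bacterial expression plasmid built on the pACYC184 backbone, carrying the four-gene qatABCD antiviral defense system from Escherichia coli NCTC9009. The full sequenced plasmid is about 7.7 kb. It replicates from the p15A origin, which is compatible with ColE1-type plasmids and so allows co-maintenance with a second vector in the same E. coli cell. Selection is by chloramphenicol, through the cat gene (chloramphenicol acetyltransferase) driven by its own promoter. Only a short fragment of the pACYC184 tetracycline resistance gene is detected, spanning the sequence origin, which suggests the insert replaced most of that gene, so tetracycline resistance is not expected. Other annotated remnants, a partial IS1 element and a short match to the RSF origin, are small fragments and not functional modules of the design.

The insert is recorded as roughly 5.4 kb and encodes an ATPase (QatA), a protein of unknown function (QatB), a QueC homolog (QatC) and a TatD-family DNase (QatD). The automated annotation did not label these genes. The large unannotated stretch lying between a CAP binding site and a T7 terminator matches the insert in size and presumably holds the operon. No promoter for the insert is annotated or stated in the record, so it is unclear whether expression relies on native upstream sequence carried with the locus or on a vector element. The T7 terminator downstream likely serves to end transcription of the cassette.

The stated purpose is to express the qatABCD system. This fits heterologous reconstitution of a candidate prokaryotic immune system in a laboratory E. coli host to test whether it protects against phage infection.
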