Features (pLannotate 1.2.2; 8 found; start..end, strand, type, name):
     36..57      -  protein_bind   CAP binding site: CAP binding activates transcription in the presence of cAMP. E. coli catabolite activator protein
   5487..5534    +  terminator     T7 terminator: transcription terminator for bacteriophage T7 RNA polymerase
   5757..6413    -  CDS            cat: CAT_ECOLX - Experimental evidence at protein level: Swiss-Prot protein existence level 1. This enzyme is an effector of chloramphenicol resistance in bacteria. From Escherichia coli. This protein is used as a marker in many commonly used cloning vectors, such as pACYC184.
   6414..6516    -  promoter       cat promoter: promoter of the E. coli cat gene encoding chloramphenicol acetyltransferase
   6637..6780    +  mobile_element IS1 (fragment): prokaryotic transposable element IS1
   6899..6954    -  rep_origin     RSF ori (fragment): Plasmids containing the RSF 1030 origin of replication can be propagated in E. coli cells that contain additional plasmids with compatible origins.
   7042..7587    -  rep_origin     p15A ori: Plasmids containing the medium-copy-number p15A origin of replication can be propagated in E. coli cells that contain a second plasmid with the ColE1 origin.
   7699..21      -  CDS            TcR (fragment) (across the origin): tetracycline efflux protein; tet; confers resistance to tetracycline
>Addgene plasmid #157905 | pLG027 (qatABCD) | addgene full sequence | sequence record 318935 | Addgene NGS Result
GCTCTCAAGGGCATCGGTCGAGATCCCGGTGCCTAATGAGTGAGCTAACTTACATTAATTGCGTTGCGCA
GAAATTATTTGGAATGGATGATGGCGCTTGATTACTGGAACAGGTCTATGACATGAAGGTTATGATTTGT
TCACTGCTATGAGGTTAACACTTTAACAATTTCCCTTACTATTCTTGTACTAATTCCTTCCAAATACTTC
TGCTTGAGATTAGGATTTATCCTCTTGTAGTGTTATTTACAATAAAGATTGTGATGCTGATTTAACCCAA
CGTGTTGTCAGTTGCCTTGCTGAACTAAGTTCAGTATCTAGAAATTAGCTCTTGATACATGAGCGAATCA
GCGAAAATTTTCATCCCGACCAATTAATGACCGTAATGGATAGGATGTTGCTGCTATTTGGCTTCCATGA
GGGAACATATGTTTTTAAACGATCAAGAAACGTCCACTGACCTGCTGTACTACACCGCTATCGCCAGCAC
AGTGGTTAGGCTTGTTGATGAAACGTCAGATGCACCCATTACGATTGGTGTGCATGGTGATTGGGGGGCG
GGAAAATCAAGCGTACTAAAAATGCTTGAGGCTGCCTGCGAGAAAAAGGATAAAACGCACTGTATCTGGT
TTAACGGATGGACGTTTGAGGGATTCGAAGATGCTAAAACTGTAATCATCGAAACCATCGTCGAGGATCT
TGTTGCCTCGCGCCCGATGAGCACCAAGGTGGCAGAAGCAGCAAAAAAGGTTCTTCGTCGAATTGACTGG
TTGAAAATGGCCAAGAAAGCGGGGGGACTGGCGTTTACCGCATTTACTGGCATACCCACATTTGATCAGA
TTAAGGGGATGTACGAACTGGCATCCGACTTTCTAAGTGCTCCGCAGGACAAGCTTTCTGCTGCAGATTT
CAAAGCGTTTGCTGAAAAAGCAGGAGGCTTCATCAAAGAGGCCGATACTGATAGTAATACGCTACCCAAA
CATATTCATGCTTTCCGTGAGGAGTTCAGGGCGCTGCTTGATGCTGCTGAAATTGAAAAGCTAGTGGTGA
TCGTTGACGATCTTGATCGCTGCCTGCCTAAAACCGCGATTGAAACGCTCGAAGCTATTCGCCTTTTCTT
GTTTGTAGAGAAAACTGCATTTGTTATCGGTGCAGATGAAGCCATGATCGAATATGCGGTAAAAGACCAT
TTCCCCGACCTGCCTCAAAGCACCGGGCCGGTAAGTTATGCACGCAACTATCTTGAAAAGCTCATACAGG
TTCCATTTCGAATCCCCGCACTGGGAACTGCAGAAACGCGTATATATACCACGTTGTTGCTTGCAGAAAA
TGCGTTGGGTTCGGAGGACGACAATTTTAAAGCATTGCTCAATAAAGCACGGGAAGAGATGAAGCGTCCT
TGGATCAGCCGCGGGCTTGACAGAGAGGCAGTGATGGCAGCGTTAAATGGAAAGATTCCGGAGGTTGTGG
AAAACGCGCTGCTATTCAGCCTACACGTTACCCCTATGCTTAGTTCGGGGACACATGGTAATCCAAGGCA
GATTAAACGCTTTTTGAACTCAATGATGTTACGCCAGGCGATTGCTGATGAACGCGGGTTCGGTAGTGAC
ATTAAGCGTCCTGTACTGGCAAAAATTATGCTTGCTGAGCGTTTTTACCCCAGCGTATACGGAAAGCTTG
TTCAGCTTGTATCTAATCATCCAGAGGGAAAACCGGAAGCTTTGGCGGAGTTTGAAGCCTTGGTCAGAGG
GGGGAAAACTGCTCCGAAGAGTCGCGCTGACAGCAAAGAGAATTCCTCAGAGTCTGAAGACGTCCAAAAC
TGGCTGAAGATTGATTGGGCGATCGGTTGGGCAAAAGCAGAGCCCGCACTTTCTGGAGAGGATCTTCGTC
CATATGTGTTTGTCACTCGTGACAAACACAGTACTTTGAGTAATCTGGTCGTATCAAGCCATCTCATTCC
TATAATGGAGAAACTTCTTGGTCCGAAAATTGGGATGGTGAAAATCAAAGGGGATTTAGAGAAACTGAGT
CCACCGGATGCTGATGAATTATTCGAAATGCTTAGCGATAAGCTTTTCCAAGAAGACAGTTTCAATCGAA
AACCAAGAGGATTTGACGGCCTCGAATATCTCGTAGAAACACAACCTCACCTTCAAAGGAGATTGATTGA
TTTTGCACGGCGCATTCCTGTAAAAAAAGCAGGGGGATGGCTTGCTACCCGTATTGCGCAAAGCCTAGTG
GACCCTACGTTAATAGAAGAATATACAAAACTGATCCAAGAATGGGCGAGTCAGGACGAAAATCTGTCCC
TCTCTAAATCAGCAAAAGCAACCCTCCAGTTATCGGGATATCAACATTA
[822 nt withheld, positions 2360-3181]
TGAGCCATCATACCTTAGTTGCCCGTTTGGGCACTGACGATAACTCCGATTTACAGCTCAGCCGCCAAAG
CACGCATCTGACAGAAATTAATTTTCTCAAAGAGAACGGTAAACTGGATTTCGGTCTCGGGCAGGCGCTG
AATGGTTTGAGTGATCTTGGTTTAACGCCAATGGATGTCTCCGTGGATCTGGCACTACTGGCCGCAACGG
TGACTGCGGCGGACACCCGAATCTCACGTGGGCATAACGCTCAAGATCTGTGGACGCGCGAAATTGCACT
TTATATCCCGGTAGCTTCCCCGACATTATGGAATAGTCAGACTGGATTGCTCAGCAGGATGTTGAATTTT
CTTACCGGCGACCGTTGGACAATTCATTTCCGCTCGCGCCCTGTTATTGAGCACGGGCTCATTCAGCGAT
CCTCTAAGGAACGTTCGGTGAACCCTACTTCTGTTTGCTTGTTTTCCGGGGGGCTCGACAGCTTCATCGG
TGCCATTGATTTATTATCTAATGGGGGAACCCCCCTTCTGATCAGCCACTACTGGGATACGACTACCAGC
GTTTATCAGCAGAAGTGTGCTCAGCTGCTGTCGGAGCGATATGGACAATCGTTCAGCCATGTGCGAGCTC
GTGTTGGGTTTGAAAAAACAACGATTGAGGGAGAAGATGGAGAAAACACCCTTCGTGGCCGCTCTTTCAT
GTTTTTCTCGCTCGCGACAATGGCCGCAGACGCCCTCGGCGGGCCGGTCACGATAAACGTCCCTGAAAAT
GGTTTGATCTCTCTCAACGTTCCCCTCGATCCGCTTCGTGTCGGAGCGCTAAGTACTCGGACAACCCATC
CGTTTTACATGGCGCGTTTTAATGAGCTGCTGGGCAACCTTGGCATCAGTGCACATCTGGAAAATCCCTA
CGCCTACAAAACCAAAGGTGAGATGGCTATCCATTGCCATGACCATGCTTTTCTAAGGCAACACGCGGCT
GACACCATGTCATGTTCGTCTCCGCAAAGTACGCGTTGGAACCCTGCGCTGAATGAGCAGCAATCAACAC
ACTGTGGCCGATGTGTTCCATGCTTAATCAGGCGAGCATCATTGTTTACAGCTTTCGGCACGGACGATAC
GATTTACCGTATCCCGGATCTCCGTAGCCGGGTACTGGACAGCTCTAAGCCTGAAGGTGAACACGTTCGG
GCATTTCAATTTGCTCTGGCAAGATTGGCGCGATCACCGAGTCGAGCAAAATTTGATATTCACAAACCAG
GGCCGCTCAGCGACTATCCCGACTGCTTAGCTGAGTATGAAGGTGTTTATCTGAGAGGAATGAAAGAAGT
TGAACGCCTGCTGAGTGGAGTCATAACGAGGCCCCTTACATGAAATTAGCAGGACAGAAGCCCGCTCCAC
AATGGGTCGATTTTCACTGTCATCTGGATCTATACCCCAATCACTCTGCACTCATCCGTGAATGTGACAT
TTCACGTGTTGCCACGCTAGCGGTGACGACAACCCCCAAGGCATGGATGCGTAACCGGGAGTTAACTTCC
GATTCTCCTTATGTTCGTGTCGCACTTGGTCTACATCCCCAGCTGATTGCGGAACGTGAGCATGAGATAG
CGTTACTGGAGCACTATCTCCCTTCTGCACGTTACGTTGGGGAGATAGGGCTTGATGCCAGCCCGCGCTT
TTATCGCAGCTTTGAAGCACAGGAGCGGATTTTTTCCCGTATTCTGAATGCCTGTTTCGAGCAGGGGGAT
AAGATTCTCAGCATCCACAGCGTTCGCGCTGCAGCCAAAGTGTTGGGACATTTGGAAAACACCAGACTTA
CTGAAAATTGCAAGGCTGTCCTACACTGGTTCACTGGGAGTATCTCCGAGGCTCGACGAGCTGTTGAACT
TGGATGCTATTTCTCTATTAATGAAGAGATGCTACGTTCTCCTAAACATCGAAAGCTGGTGTCCTTTTTG
CCTTTCGAACGTATCTTGACGGAGACCGATGGACCTTTTGTGTTTCACGAAGAAAAAGCGATACACCCTC
GTGATGTGCAGCGTACGGTTCATGAAATCGCGCAGATCCACCACGTATCGGACACAGATGCTGCTATGAG
AATACTTTATAATCTTCGAAGTTTAGTCACCAATAGTTCTCACAGTGAGAATAGTTCATGAATCTAATTA
GTTGGATTAATACAGGGGAATAGTTGAATACTTCAGTCCCCTAAAAGCTAATATGCTCTATGTCATCTAA
TGATAAGTGGCTCCAAAGAGCCACTTATCATTAACTTTTCTAAAGGGAGGTAGAAGTCGCAATAACTAGC
ATAACCCCTTGGGGCCTCTAAACGGGTCTTGAGGGGTTTTTTGCTGAAACCTCAGGCATTTGAGAAGCAC
ACGGTCACACTGCTTCCGGTAGTCAATAAACCGGTAAACCAGCAATAGACATAAGCGGCTATTTAACGAC
CCTGCCCTGAACCGACGACCGGGTCGAATTTGCTTTCGAATTTCTGCCATTCATCCGCTTATTATCACTT
ATTCAGGCGTAGCACCAGGCGTTTAAGGGCACCAATAACTGCCTTAAAAAAATTACGCCCCGCCCTGCCA
CTCATCGCAATACTGTTGTAATTCATTTAACATTCTGCCGACATGGAAGCCATCACAGACGGCATGATGA
ACCTGAATCGCCAGCGGCATCAGCACCTTGTCGCCTTGCGTATAATATTTGCCCATAGTGAAAACGGGGG
CGAAGAAGTTGTCCATATTGGCCACGTTTAAATCAAAACTGGTGAAACTCACCCAGGGATTGGCTGAGAC
GAAAAACATATTCTCAATAAACCCTTTAGGGAAATAGGCCAGGTTTTCACCGTAACACGCCACATCTTGC
GAATATATGTGTAGAAACTGCCGGAAATCGTCGTGGTATTCACTCCAGAGCGATGAAAACGTTTCAGTTT
GCTCATGGAAAACGGTGTAACAAGGGTGAACACTATCCCATATCACCAGCTCACCGTCTTTCATCGCCAT
ACGGAACTCTGGATGAGCATTCATCAGGCGGGCAAGAATGTGAATAAAGGCCGGATAAAACTTGTGCTTA
TTTTTCTTTACGGTCTTTAAAAAGGCCGTAATATCCAGCTGAACGGTCTGGTTATAGGTACATTGAGCAA
CTGACTGAAATGCCTCAAAATGTTCTTTACGATGCCATTGGGATATATCAACGGTGGTATATCCAGTGAT
TTTTTTCTCCATTTTAGCTTCCTTAGCTCCTGAAAATCTCGATAACTCAAAAAATACGCCCGGTAGTGAT
CTTATTTCATTATGGTGAAAGTTGGAACCTCTTACGTGCCGATCAACGTCTCATTTTCGCCAAAAGTTGG
CCCAGGGCTTCCCGGTATCAACAGGGACACCAGGATTTATTTATTCTGCGAAGTGATCTTCCGTCACAGG
TATTTATTCGGCGCAAAGTGCGTCGGGTGATGCTGCCAACTTACTGATTTAGTGTATGATGGTGTTTTTG
AGGTGCTCCAGTGGCTTCTGTTTCTATCAGCTGTCCCTCCTGTTCAGCTACTGACGGGGTGGTGCGTAAC
GGCAAAAGCACCGCCGGACATCAGCGCTAGCGGAGTGTATACTGGCTTACTATGTTGGCACTGATGAGGG
TGTCAGTGAAGTGCTTCATGTGGCAGGAGAAAAAAGGCTGCACCGGTGCGTCAGCAGAATATGTGATACA
GGATATATTCCGCTTCCTCGCTCACTGACTCGCTACGCTCGGTCGTTCGACTGCGGCGAGCGGAAATGGC
TTACGAACGGGGCGGAGATTTCCTGGAAGATGCCAGGAAGATACTTAACAGGGAAGTGAGAGGGCCGCGG
CAAAGCCGTTTTTCCATAGGCTCCGCCCCCCTGACAAGCATCACGAAATCTGACGCTCAAATCAGTGGTG
GCGAAACCCGACAGGACTATAAAGATACCAGGCGTTTCCCCCTGGCGGCTCCCTCGTGCGCTCTCCTGTT
CCTGCCTTTCGGTTTACCGGTGTCATTCCGCTGTTATGGCCGCGTTTGTCTCATTCCACGCCTGACACTC
AGTTCCGGGTAGGCAGTTCGCTCCAAGCTGGACTGTATGCACGAACCCCCCGTTCAGTCCGACCGCTGCG
CCTTATCCGGTAACTATCGTCTTGAGTCCAACCCGGAAAGACATGCAAAAGCACCACTGGCAGCAGCCAC
TGGTAATTGATTTAGAGGAGTTAGTCTTGAAGTCATGCGCCGGTTAAGGCTAAACTGAAAGGACAAGTTT
TGGTGACTGCGCTCCTCCAAGCCAGTTACCTCGGTTCAAAGAGTTGGTAGCTCAGAGAACCTTCGAAAAA
CCGCCCTGCAAGGCGGTTTTTTCGTTTTCAGAGCAAGAGATTACGCGCAGACCAAAACGATCTCAAGAAG
ATCATCTTATTAATCAGATAAAATATTTCTAGATTTCAGTGCAATTTATCTCTTCAAATGTAGCACCTGA
AGTCAGCCCCATACGATATAAGTTGTAATTCTCATGTTAGTCATGCCCCGCGCCCACCGGAAGGAGCTGA
CTGGGTTGAAG
